>Addgene plasmid #245842 | Culex-027 | depositor full sequence | sequence record 483400 | Full Sequence
ACCCCGGTTGATCCTGCCGGACCCGACTGCTATGGGGGTGGGACTAAGCCATGCGAGTCAGCACCCCAGG
CCACGTTGGGGTGCGGCGTACGGCTCAGTAAAACGTGGCTAACCTACCCTAGGGATGGGGATAACCCCGG
GAAACTGGGGATAATCCCCAATAGGAGAAGAGTGCTGGAATGCCTCTTCTCCGAAAGGATGCCAAGAACA
TGCCTCTTGGCATCGCCCTAGGATGGGGCCACGTCCCATCAGGTAGTTGGTGGGGTAACGGCCCACCAAG
CCTATAACGGGTACGGGCCGTGAAAGCGGGAGCCCGGAGATGGGCACTGAGACAAGGGCCCAGGCCCTAC
GGGGCGCAGCAGGCGCGAAACCTACACAATGTGCGAAAGCACGATGTGGTCACCCCCAGTGCCACCCGCT
GAGGGTGGCTTTTCTCCGGTGTAAAAAGCCGGAGGCAATAAGCGGGGGGCAAGTCTGGTGTCAGCCGCCG
CGGTAATACCAGCTCCGCGAGTGGTCGGGGCGTTTATTGGGCCTAAAGCGTCCGTAGCCGGCCCGGTAAG
TTTTCAGCTAAAGCCCAGGGCTCAACCCTGGGAAGGCTGAAAATACTGCCGGGCTAGGGGGCGGGAGAGG
CTGAGGGTACTCCTGGGGTAGGGGCGAAATCCTATAATCCCAGGAGGACCACCAGTGGCGAAGGCGCTCA
GCTGGAACGCGCCCGACGGTGAGGGACGAAAGCCGGGGGAGCGAAGGGGATTAGATACCCCCGTAGTCCC
GGCTGTAAACGATGCGGGCTAGGTGTTAGGTGGACCTTGTGTCCACCTAGTGCCGCAGGGAAGCCGTTAA
GCCCGCCGCCTGGGGAGTACGGCCGCAAGGCTGAAACTTAAAGGAATTGGCGGGGGAGCACCACAAGGGG
TGAAGCCTGCGGTTTAATTGGAGTCAACCCCGAGAACCTTACCGGGGGCGACAGCAGGATGAAGGCCAGG
CTGACGACCTTGCCAGACGAGCTGAGAGGAGGTGCATGGCCGTCGCCAGTTCGTGCCGTGAGGTGTCCGG
TTAAGTCCGGCAACGAACAAGACCCCCACGTTTAGTTGCTACTTAGCCCTAGTAAGGGCTAAGGCACACT
AAACGGACTGCCGCCGCTAAGGCGGAGGAAGGAGGGGGCCACGGCAGGTCCGTATGCCCCGAAACCCCCG
GGCCACACGCGGGCTGCAATGGTGGGGACAATGGGTTCCGACCCCGAAAGGGGAAGGTAATCCCATAAAC
CCCACCTCAGTTGGGATCGAGGGCTGCAACTCGCCCTCGTGAACATGGAATCCCTAGTAACCGCGCGTCA
CCAACGCGCGGTGAATACGTCCCTGCTCCTTGCACACACCGCCCGTCGCTCCATCCGAGTCGGGCTTAGA
TGAGCTCTGGCTCGCAAAGGGTCAGGGCGAATCTAAGCTCGATGAGGAGGGAGAAGTCGTAACAAGGTGG
CCGTAGGGGAACCTGCGGCCGGATCACCTCCT
