>Addgene plasmid #245842 | Culex-027 | depositor full sequence | sequence record 483430 | Culex-027 sequence 5933 bps
AGCGCCCAATACGCAAACCGCCTCTCCCCGCGCGTTGGCCGATTCATTAATGCAGCTGGCACGACAGGTT
TCCCGACTGGAAAGCGGGCAGTGAGCGCAACGCAATTAATGTGAGTTAGCTCACTCATTAGGCACCCCAG
GCTTTACACTTTATGCTTCCGGCTCGTATGTTGTGTGGAATTGTGAGCGGATAACAATTTCACACAGGAA
ACAGCTATGACCATGATTACGCCAAGCTTGGTACCGAGCTCGGATCCACTAGTAACGGCCGCCAGTGTGC
TGGAATTCGGCTTAAGCCGAATTCTGCAGATATCCATCACACTGGCGGCCGCTCGAGCATGCATCTAGAA
TTGTAATACGACTCACTATAGGGCGAATTACCCCGGTTGATCCTGCCGGACCCGACTGCTATGGGGGTGG
GACTAAGCCATGCGAGTCAGCACCCCAGGCCACGTTGGGGTGCGGCGTACGGCTCAGTAAAACGTGGCTA
ACCTACCCTAGGGATGGGGATAACCCCGGGAAACTGGGGATAATCCCCAATAGGAGAAGAGTGCTGGAAT
GCCTCTTCTCCGAAAGGATGCCAAGAACATGCCTCTTGGCATCGCCCTAGGATGGGGCCACGTCCCATCA
GGTAGTTGGTGGGGTAACGGCCCACCAAGCCTATAACGGGTACGGGCCGTGAAAGCGGGAGCCCGGAGAT
GGGCACTGAGACAAGGGCCCAGGCCCTACGGGGCGCAGCAGGCGCGAAACCTACACAATGTGCGAAAGCA
CGATGTGGTCACCCCCAGTGCCACCCGCTGAGGGTGGCTTTTCTCCGGTGTAAAAAGCCGGAGGCAATAA
GCGGGGGGCAAGTCTGGTGTCAGCCGCCGCGGTAATACCAGCTCCGCGAGTGGTCGGGGCGTTTATTGGG
CCTAAAGCGTCCGTAGCCGGCCCGGTAAGTTTTCAGCTAAAGCCCAGGGCTCAACCCTGGGAAGGCTGAA
AATACTGCCGGGCTAGGGGGCGGGAGAGGCTGAGGGTACTCCTGGGGTAGGGGCGAAATCCTATAATCCC
AGGAGGACCACCAGTGGCGAAGGCGCTCAGCTGGAACGCGCCCGACGGTGAGGGACGAAAGCCGGGGGAG
CGAAGGGGATTAGATACCCCCGTAGTCCCGGCTGTAAACGATGCGGGCTAGGTGTTAGGTGGACCTTGTG
TCCACCTAGTGCCGCAGGGAAGCCGTTAAGCCCGCCGCCTGGGGAGTACGGCCGCAAGGCTGAAACTTAA
AGGAATTGGCGGGGGAGCACCACAAGGGGTGAAGCCTGCGGTTTAATTGGAGTCAACCCCGAGAACCTTA
CCGGGGGCGACAGCAGGATGAAGGCCAGGCTGACGACCTTGCCAGACGAGCTGAGAGGAGGTGCATGGCC
GTCGCCAGTTCGTGCCGTGAGGTGTCCGGTTAAGTCCGGCAACGAACAAGACCCCCACGTTTAGTTGCTA
CTTAGCCCTAGTAAGGGCTAAGGCACACTAAACGGACTGCCGCCGCTAAGGCGGAGGAAGGAGGGGGCCA
CGGCAGGTCCGTATGCCCCGAAACCCCCGGGCCACACGCGGGCTGCAATGGTGGGGACAATGGGTTCCGA
CCCCGAAAGGGGAAGGTAATCCCATAAACCCCACCTCAGTTGGGATCGAGGGCTGCAACTCGCCCTCGTG
AACATGGAATCCCTAGTAACCGCGCGTCACCAACGCGCGGTGAATACGTCCCTGCTCCTTGCACACACCG
CCCGTCGCTCCATCCGAGTCGGGCTTAGATGAGCTCTGGCTCGCAAAGGGTCAGGGCGAATCTAAGCTCG
ATGAGGAGGGAGAAGTCGTAACAAGGTGGCCGTAGGGGAACCTGCGGCCGGATCACCTCCTCTAGCATAA
CCCCTTGGGGCCTCTAAACGGGTCTTGAGGGGTTTTTTGTGCATGCTCGAGCGGCCGCCAGTGTGATGGA
ATTCGCCCTATAGTGAGTCGTATTACAATTCACTGGCCGTCGTTTTACAACGTCGTGACTGGGAAAACCC
TGGCGTTACCCAACTTAATCGCCTTGCAGCACATCCCCCTTTCGCCAGCTGGCGTAATAGCGAAGAGGCC
CGCACCGATCGCCCTTCCCAACAGTTGCGCAGCCTGAATGGCGAATGGACGCGCTGGAAGGCAGTACACC
TTGATAGGTGGGCTGCCCTTCCTGGTTGGCTTGGTTTCATCAGCCATCCGCTTGCCCTCATCTGTTACGC
CGGCGGTAGCCGGCCAGCCTCGCAGAGCAGGATTCCCGTTGAGCACCGCCAGGTGCGAATAAGGGACAGT
GAAGAAGGAACACCCGCTCGCGGGTGGGCCTACTTCACCTATCCTGCCCGGCTGACGCCGTTGGATACAC
CAAGGAAAGTCTACACGAACCCTTTGGCAAAATCCTGTATATCGTGCGAAAAAGGATGGATATACCGAAA
AAATCGCTATAATGACCCCGAAGCAGGGTTATGCAGCGGAAAAGCGCTGCTTCCCTGCTGTTTTGTGGAA
TATCTACCGACTGGAAACAGGCAAATGCAGGAA
[119 nt withheld, positions 2554-2672]
C
[91 nt withheld, positions 2674-2764]
A
[49 nt withheld, positions 2766-2814]
CCTTTGACGTTGGAGTCCACGTTCTTT
[37 nt withheld, positions 2842-2878]
ACCCTATCTCGGTCTATTCTTTTGATTTATAAGGGATTTTGCCGATTTCGGCCTATTGGTTAAAAAATGA
GCTGATTTAACAAAAATTTAACGCGAATTTTAACAAAATTCAGGGCGCAAGGGCTGCTAAAGGAAGCGGA
ACACGTAGAAAGCCAGTCCGCAGAAACGGTGCTGACCCCGGATGAATGTCAGCTACTGGGCTATCTGGAC
AAGGGAAAACGCAAGCGCAAAGAGAAAGCAGGTAGCTTGCAGTGGGCTTACATGGCGATAGCTAGACTGG
GCGGTTTTATGGACAGCAAGCGAACCGGAATTGCCAGCTGGGGCGCCCTCTGGTAAGGTTGGGAAGCCCT
GCAAAGTAAACTGGATGGCTTTCTTGCCGCCAAGGATCTGATGGCGCAGGGGATCAAGATCTGATCAAGA
GACAGGATGAGGATCGTTTCGCATGATTGAACAAGATGGATTGCACGCAGGTTCTCCGGCCGCTTGGGTG
GAGAGGCTATTCGGCTATGACTGGGCACAACAGACAATCGGCTGCTCTGATGCCGCCGTGTTCCGGCTGT
CAGCGCAGGGGCGCCCGGTTCTTTTTGTCAAGACCGACCTGTCCGGTGCCCTGAATGAACTGCAGGACGA
GGCAGCGCGGCTATCGTGGCTGGCCACGACGGGCGTTCCTTGCGCAGCTGTGCTCGACGTTGTCACTGAA
GCGGGAAGGGACTGGCTGCTATTGGGCGAAGTGCCGGGGCAGGATCTCCTGTCATCCCACCTTGCTCCTG
CCGAGAAAGTATCCATCATGGCTGATGCAATGCGGCGGCTGCATACGCTTGATCCGGCTACCTGCCCATT
CGACCACCAAGCGAAACATCGCATCGAGCGAGCACGTACTCGGATGGAAGCCGGTCTTGTCGATCAGGAT
GATCTGGACGAAGAGCATCAGGGGCTCGCGCCAGCCGAACTGTTCGCCAGGCTCAAGGCGCGCATGCCCG
ACGGCGAGGATCTCGTCGTGACCCATGGCGATGCCTGCTTGCCGAATATCATGGTGGAAAATGGCCGCTT
TTCTGGATTCATCGACTGTGGCCGGCTGGGTGTGGCGGACCGCTATCAGGACATAGCGTTGGCTACCCGT
GATATTGCTGAAGAGCTTGGCGGCGAATGGGCTGACCGCTTCCTCGTGCTTTACGGTATCGCCGCTCCCG
ATTCGCAGCGCATCGCCTTCTATCGCCTTCTTGACGAGTTCTTCTGAATTGAAAAAGGAAGAGTATGAGT
ATTCAACATTTCCGTGTCGCCCTTATTCCCTTTTTTGCGGCATTTTGCCTTCCTGTTTTTGCTCACCCAG
AAACGCTGGTGAAAGTAAAAGATGCTGAAGATCAGTTGGGTGCACGAGTGGGTTACATCGAACTGGATCT
CAACAGCGGTAAGATCCTTGAGAGTTTTCGCCCCGAAGAACGTTTTCCAATGATGAGCACTTTTAAAGTT
CTGCTATGTGGCGCGGTATTATCCCGTATTGACGCCGGGCAAGAGCAACTCGGTCGCCGCATACACTATT
CTCAGAATGACTTGGTTGAGTACTCACCAGTCACAGAAAAGCATCTTACGGATGGCATGACAGTAAGAGA
ATTATGCAGTGCTGCCATAACCATGAGTGATAACACTGCGGCCAACTTACTTCTGACAACGATCGGAGGA
CCGAAGGAGCTAACCGCTTTTTTGCACAACATGGGGGATCATGTAACTCGCCTTGATCGTTGGGAACCGG
AGCTGAATGAAGCCATACCAAACGACGAGCGTGACACCACGATGCCTGTAGCAATGGCAACAACGTTGCG
CAAACTATTAACTGGCGAACTACTTACTCTAGCTTCCCGGCAACAATTAATAGACTGGATGGAGGCGGAT
AAAGTTGCAGGACCACTTCTGCGCTCGGCCCTTCCGGCTGGCTGGTTTATTGCTGATAAATCTGGAGCCG
GTGAGCGTGGGTCTCGCGGTATCATTGCAGCACTGGGGCCAGATGGTAAGCCCTCCCGTATCGTAGTTAT
CTACACGACGGGGAGTCAGGCAACTATGGATGAACGAAATAGACAGATCGCTGAGATAGGTGCCTCACTG
ATTAAGCATTGGTAACTGTCAGACCAAGTTTACTCATATATACTTTAGATTGATTTAAAACTTCATTTTT
AATTTAAAAGGATCTAGGTGAAGATCCTTTTTGATAATCTCATGACCAAAATCCCTTAACGTGAGTTTTC
GTTCCACTGAGCGTCAGACCCCGTAGAAAAGATCAAAGGATCTTCTTGAGATCCTTTTTTTCTGCGCGTA
ATCTGCTGCTTGCAAACAAAAAAACCACCGCTACCAGCGGTGGTTTGTTTGCCGGATCAAGAGCTACCAA
CTCTTTTTCCGAAGGTAACTGGCTTCAGCAGAGCGCAGATACCAAATACTGTTCTTCTAGTGTAGCCGTA
GTTAGGCCACCACTTCAAGAACTCTGTAGCACCGCCTACATACCTCGCTCTGCTAATCCTGTTACCAGTG
GCTGCTGCCAGTGGCGATAAGTCGTGTCTTACCGGGTTGGACTCAAGACGATAGTTACCGGATAAGGCGC
AGCGGTCGGGCTGAACGGGGGGTTCGTGCACACAGCCCAGCTTGGAGCGAACGACCTACACCGAACTGAG
ATACCTACAGCGTGAGCTATGAGAAAGCGCCACGCTTCCCGAAGGGAGAAAGGCGGACAGGTATCCGGTA
AGCGGCAGGGTCGGAACAGGAGAGCGCACGAGGGAGCTTCCAGGGGGAAACGCCTGGTATCTTTATAGTC
CTGTCGGGTTTCGCCACCTCTGACTTGAGCGTCGATTTTTGTGATGCTCGTCAGGGGGGCGGAGCCTATG
GAAAAACGCCAGCAACGCGGCCTTTTTACGGTTCCTGGCCTTTTGCTGGCCTTTTGCTCACATGTTCTTT
CCTGCGTTATCCCCTGATTCTGTGGATAACCGTATTACCGCCTTTGAGTGAGCTGATACCGCTCGCCGCA
GCCGAACGACCGAGCGCAGCGAGTCAGTGAGCGAGGAAGCGGAAG
Features (pLannotate 1.2.2; 17 found; start..end, strand, type, name):
      2..94      +  CDS            lacI (fragment): lac repressor; lacI; The lac repressor binds to the lac operator to inhibit transcription in E. coli. This inhibition can be relieved by adding lactose or isopropyl-β-D-thiogalactopyranoside (IPTG).
    107..128     +  protein_bind   CAP binding site: CAP binding activates transcription in the presence of cAMP. E. coli catabolite activator protein
    143..173     +  promoter       lac promoter: promoter for the E. coli lac operon
    181..197     +  protein_bind   lac operator: The lac repressor binds to the lac operator to inhibit transcription in E. coli. This inhibition can be relieved by adding lactose or isopropyl-β-D-thiogalactopyranoside (IPTG). lac repressor encoded by lacI
    354..372     +  promoter       T7 promoter: promoter for bacteriophage T7 RNA polymerase
    374..1882    +  ncRNA          SSU rRNA bacteria: Accession: RF00177 - Bacterial small subunit ribosomal RNA
   1882..1929    +  terminator     T7 terminator: transcription terminator for bacteriophage T7 RNA polymerase
   1967..1985    -  promoter       T7 promoter: promoter for bacteriophage T7 RNA polymerase
   1988..2145    +  CDS            lacZα (fragment): LacZα fragment of β-galactosidase; lacZ fragment
   2154..2217    -  CDS            traJ (fragment): oriT-recognizing protein; traJ
   2250..2359    -  oriT           oriT: incP origin of transfer
   2554..2977    +  rep_origin     f1 ori (sequence partly withheld): f1 bacteriophage origin of replication; arrow indicates direction of (+) strand synthesis
   2990..3289    +  CDS            tnpA (fragment): TN5P_ECOLX - Also known as tnp. Experimental evidence at protein level: Swiss-Prot protein existence level 1. Mediates transposition of transposon Tn5 by a 'cut and paste' mechanism. First, the monomeric transposase binds the 19 bp inverted DNA repeats flanking the transposon. Then, dimerization of the DNA- bound transposase creates a synaptic DNA complex. After nicking of the first DNA strand, excision of the transposon proceeds through a series of intermediates. The transposase then mediates the insertion of the transposon at a new site by strand transfer. The activity of the wild- type tran
   3321..4112    +  CDS            neo: KKA2_KLEPN - Also known as kan, nptII. Experimental evidence at protein level: Swiss-Prot protein existence level 1. Resistance to kanamycin, neomycin, paromomycin, ribostamycin, butirosin and gentamicin B. From Klebsiella pneumoniae.
   4116..4132    +  promoter       AmpR promoter (fragment): bla
   4133..4993    +  CDS            AmpR: β-lactamase; bla; confers resistance to ampicillin, carbenicillin, and related antibiotics
   5164..5752    +  rep_origin     ori: high-copy-number ColE1/pMB1/pBR322/pUC origin of replication
