>Addgene plasmid #245842 | Culex-027 | addgene full sequence | sequence record 491166 | Addgene NGS Result
AGCGCCCAATACGCAAACCGCCTCTCCCCGCGCGTTGGCCGATTCATTAATGCAGCTGGCACGACAGGTT
TCCCGACTGGAAAGCGGGCAGTGAGCGCAACGCAATTAATGTGAGTTAGCTCACTCATTAGGCACCCCAG
GCTTTACACTTTATGCTTCCGGCTCGTATGTTGTGTGGAATTGTGAGCGGATAACAATTTCACACAGGAA
ACAGCTATGACCATGATTACGCCAAGCTTGGTACCGAGCTCGGATCCACTAGTAACGGCCGCCAGTGTGC
TGGAATTCGGCTTAAGCCGAATTCTGCAGATATCCATCACACTGGCGGCCGCTCGAGCATGCATCTAGAC
CATCACACTGGCGGCCGCTCGAGCATGCACAAAAAACCCCTCAAGACCCGTTTAGAGGCCCCAAGGGGTT
ATGCTAGAGGAGGTGATCCGGCCGCAGGTTCCCCTACGGCCACCTTGTTACGACTTCTCCCTCCTCATCG
AGCTTAGATTCGCCCTGACCCTTTGCGAGCCAGAGCTCATCTAAGCCCGACTCGGATGGAGCGACGGGCG
GTGTGTGCAAGGAGCAGGGACGTATTCACCGCGCGTTGGTGACGCGCGGTTACTAGGGATTCCATGTTCA
CGAGGGCGAGTTGCAGCCCTCGATCCCAACTGAGGTGGGGTTTATGGGATTACCTTCCCCTTTCGGGGTC
GGAACCCATTGTCCCCACCATTGCAGCCCGCGTGTGGCCCGGGGGTTTCGGGGCATACGGACCTGCCGTG
GCCCCCTCCTTCCTCCGCCTTAGCGGCGGCAGTCCGTTTAGTGTGCCTTAGCCCTTACTAGGGCTAAGTA
GCAACTAAACGTGGGGGTCTTGTTCGTTGCCGGACTTAACCGGACACCTCACGGCACGAACTGGCGACGG
CCATGCACCTCCTCTCAGCTCGTCTGGCAAGGTCGTCAGCCTGGCCTTCATCCTGCTGTCGCCCCCGGTA
AGGTTCTCGGGGTTGACTCCAATTAAACCGCAGGCTTCACCCCTTGTGGTGCTCCCCCGCCAATTCCTTT
AAGTTTCAGCCTTGCGGCCGTACTCCCCAGGCGGCGGGCTTAACGGCTTCCCTGCGGCACTAGGTGGACA
CAAGGTCCACCTAACACCTAGCCCGCATCGTTTACAGCCGGGACTACGGGGGTATCTAATCCCCTTCGCT
CCCCCGGCTTTCGTCCCTCACCGTCGGGCGCGTTCCAGCTGAGCGCCTTCGCCACTGGTGGTCCTCCTGG
GATTATAGGATTTCGCCCCTACCCCAGGAGTACCCTCAGCCTCTCCCGCCCCCTAGCCCGGCAGTATTTT
CAGCCTTCCCAGGGTTGAGCCCTGGGCTTTAGCTGAAAACTTACCGGGCCGGCTACGGACGCTTTAGGCC
CAATAAACGCCCCGACCACTCGCGGAGCTGGTATTACCGCGGCGGCTGACACCAGACTTGCCCCCCGCTT
ATTGCCTCCGGCTTTTTACACCGGAGAAAAGCCACCCTCAGCGGGTGGCACTGGGGGTGACCACATCGTG
CTTTCGCACATTGTGTAGGTTTCGCGCCTGCTGCGCCCCGTAGGGCCTGGGCCCTTGTCTCAGTGCCCAT
CTCCGGGCTCCCGCTTTCACGGCCCGTACCCGTTATAGGCTTGGTGGGCCGTTACCCCACCAACTACCTG
ATGGGACGTGGCCCCATCCTAGGGCGATGCCAAGAGGCATGTTCTTGGCATCCTTTCGGAGAAGAGGCAT
TCCAGCACTCTTCTCCTATTGGGGATTATCCCCAGTTTCCCGGGGTTATCCCCATCCCTAGGGTAGGTTA
GCCACGTTTTACTGAGCCGTACGCCGCACCCCAACGTGGCCTGGGGTGCTGACTCGCATGGCTTAGTCCC
ACCCCCATAGCAGTCGGGTCCGGCAGGATCAACCGGGGTAATTCGCCCTATAGTGAGTCGTATTACAATT
CACTGGCCGTCGTTTTACAACGTCGTGACTGGGAAAACCCTGGCGTTACCCAACTTAATCGCCTTGCAGC
ACATCCCCCTTTCGCCAGCTGGCGTAATAGCGAAGAGGCCCGCACCGATCGCCCTTCCCAACAGTTGCGC
AGCCTGAATGGCGAATGGACGCGCTGGAAGGCAGTACACCTTGATAGGTGGGCTGCCCTTCCTGGTTGGC
TTGGTTTCATCAGCCATCCGCTTGCCCTCATCTGTTACGCCGGCGGTAGCCGGCCAGCCTCGCAGAGCAG
GATTCCCGTTGAGCACCGCCAGGTGCGAATAAGGGACAGTGAAGAAGGAACACCCGCTCGCGGGTGGGCC
TACTTCACCTATCCTGCCCGGCTGACGCCGTTGGATACACCAAGGAAAGTCTACACGAACCCTTTGGCAA
AATCCTGTATATCGTGCGAAAAAGGATGGATATACCGAAAAAATCGCTATAATGACCCCGAAGCAGGGTT
ATGCAGCGGAAAAGCGCTGCTTCCCTGCTGTTTTGTGGAATATCTACCGACTGGAAACAGGCAAATGCAG
GAA
[65 nt withheld, positions 2524-2588]
T
[53 nt withheld, positions 2590-2642]
C
[91 nt withheld, positions 2644-2734]
A
[49 nt withheld, positions 2736-2784]
CCTTTGACGTTGGAGTCCACGTTCTTT
[37 nt withheld, positions 2812-2848]
ACCCTATCTCGGTCTATTCTTTTGATTTATAAGGGATTTTGCCGATTTCGGCCTATTGGTTAAAAAATGA
GCTGATTTAACAAAAATTTAACGCGAATTTTAACAAAATTCAGGGCGCAAGGGCTGCTAAAGGAAGCGGA
ACACGTAGAAAGCCAGTCCGCAGAAACGGTGCTGACCCCGGATGAATGTCAGCTACTGGGCTATCTGGAC
AAGGGAAAACGCAAGCGCAAAGAGAAAGCAGGTAGCTTGCAGTGGGCTTACATGGCGATAGCTAGACTGG
GCGGTTTTATGGACAGCAAGCGAACCGGAATTGCCAGCTGGGGCGCCCTCTGGTAAGGTTGGGAAGCCCT
GCAAAGTAAACTGGATGGCTTTCTTGCCGCCAAGGATCTGATGGCGCAGGGGATCAAGATCTGATCAAGA
GACAGGATGAGGATCGTTTCGCATGATTGAACAAGATGGATTGCACGCAGGTTCTCCGGCCGCTTGGGTG
GAGAGGCTATTCGGCTATGACTGGGCACAACAGACAATCGGCTGCTCTGATGCCGCCGTGTTCCGGCTGT
CAGCGCAGGGGCGCCCGGTTCTTTTTGTCAAGACCGACCTGTCCGGTGCCCTGAATGAACTGCAGGACGA
GGCAGCGCGGCTATCGTGGCTGGCCACGACGGGCGTTCCTTGCGCAGCTGTGCTCGACGTTGTCACTGAA
GCGGGAAGGGACTGGCTGCTATTGGGCGAAGTGCCGGGGCAGGATCTCCTGTCATCCCACCTTGCTCCTG
CCGAGAAAGTATCCATCATGGCTGATGCAATGCGGCGGCTGCATACGCTTGATCCGGCTACCTGCCCATT
CGACCACCAAGCGAAACATCGCATCGAGCGAGCACGTACTCGGATGGAAGCCGGTCTTGTCGATCAGGAT
GATCTGGACGAAGAGCATCAGGGGCTCGCGCCAGCCGAACTGTTCGCCAGGCTCAAGGCGCGCATGCCCG
ACGGCGAGGATCTCGTCGTGACCCATGGCGATGCCTGCTTGCCGAATATCATGGTGGAAAATGGCCGCTT
TTCTGGATTCATCGACTGTGGCCGGCTGGGTGTGGCGGACCGCTATCAGGACATAGCGTTGGCTACCCGT
GATATTGCTGAAGAGCTTGGCGGCGAATGGGCTGACCGCTTCCTCGTGCTTTACGGTATCGCCGCTCCCG
ATTCGCAGCGCATCGCCTTCTATCGCCTTCTTGACGAGTTCTTCTGAATTGAAAAAGGAAGAGTATGAGT
ATTCAACATTTCCGTGTCGCCCTTATTCCCTTTTTTGCGGCATTTTGCCTTCCTGTTTTTGCTCACCCAG
AAACGCTGGTGAAAGTAAAAGATGCTGAAGATCAGTTGGGTGCACGAGTGGGTTACATCGAACTGGATCT
CAACAGCGGTAAGATCCTTGAGAGTTTTCGCCCCGAAGAACGTTTTCCAATGATGAGCACTTTTAAAGTT
CTGCTATGTGGCGCGGTATTATCCCGTATTGACGCCGGGCAAGAGCAACTCGGTCGCCGCATACACTATT
CTCAGAATGACTTGGTTGAGTACTCACCAGTCACAGAAAAGCATCTTACGGATGGCATGACAGTAAGAGA
ATTATGCAGTGCTGCCATAACCATGAGTGATAACACTGCGGCCAACTTACTTCTGACAACGATCGGAGGA
CCGAAGGAGCTAACCGCTTTTTTGCACAACATGGGGGATCATGTAACTCGCCTTGATCGTTGGGAACCGG
AGCTGAATGAAGCCATACCAAACGACGAGCGTGACACCACGATGCCTGTAGCAATGGCAACAACGTTGCG
CAAACTATTAACTGGCGAACTACTTACTCTAGCTTCCCGGCAACAATTAATAGACTGGATGGAGGCGGAT
AAAGTTGCAGGACCACTTCTGCGCTCGGCCCTTCCGGCTGGCTGGTTTATTGCTGATAAATCTGGAGCCG
GTGAGCGTGGGTCTCGCGGTATCATTGCAGCACTGGGGCCAGATGGTAAGCCCTCCCGTATCGTAGTTAT
CTACACGACGGGGAGTCAGGCAACTATGGATGAACGAAATAGACAGATCGCTGAGATAGGTGCCTCACTG
ATTAAGCATTGGTAACTGTCAGACCAAGTTTACTCATATATACTTTAGATTGATTTAAAACTTCATTTTT
AATTTAAAAGGATCTAGGTGAAGATCCTTTTTGATAATCTCATGACCAAAATCCCTTAACGTGAGTTTTC
GTTCCACTGAGCGTCAGACCCCGTAGAAAAGATCAAAGGATCTTCTTGAGATCCTTTTTTTCTGCGCGTA
ATCTGCTGCTTGCAAACAAAAAAACCACCGCTACCAGCGGTGGTTTGTTTGCCGGATCAAGAGCTACCAA
CTCTTTTTCCGAAGGTAACTGGCTTCAGCAGAGCGCAGATACCAAATACTGTTCTTCTAGTGTAGCCGTA
GTTAGGCCACCACTTCAAGAACTCTGTAGCACCGCCTACATACCTCGCTCTGCTAATCCTGTTACCAGTG
GCTGCTGCCAGTGGCGATAAGTCGTGTCTTACCGGGTTGGACTCAAGACGATAGTTACCGGATAAGGCGC
AGCGGTCGGGCTGAACGGGGGGTTCGTGCACACAGCCCAGCTTGGAGCGAACGACCTACACCGAACTGAG
ATACCTACAGCGTGAGCTATGAGAAAGCGCCACGCTTCCCGAAGGGAGAAAGGCGGACAGGTATCCGGTA
AGCGGCAGGGTCGGAACAGGAGAGCGCACGAGGGAGCTTCCAGGGGGAAACGCCTGGTATCTTTATAGTC
CTGTCGGGTTTCGCCACCTCTGACTTGAGCGTCGATTTTTGTGATGCTCGTCAGGGGGGCGGAGCCTATG
GAAAAACGCCAGCAACGCGGCCTTTTTACGGTTCCTGGCCTTTTGCTGGCCTTTTGCTCACATGTTCTTT
CCTGCGTTATCCCCTGATTCTGTGGATAACCGTATTACCGCCTTTGAGTGAGCTGATACCGCTCGCCGCA
GCCGAACGACCGAGCGCAGCGAGTCAGTGAGCGAGGAAGCGGAAG
Features (pLannotate 1.2.2; 16 found; start..end, strand, type, name):
      2..94      +  CDS            lacI (fragment): lac repressor; lacI; The lac repressor binds to the lac operator to inhibit transcription in E. coli. This inhibition can be relieved by adding lactose or isopropyl-β-D-thiogalactopyranoside (IPTG).
    107..128     +  protein_bind   CAP binding site: CAP binding activates transcription in the presence of cAMP. E. coli catabolite activator protein
    143..173     +  promoter       lac promoter: promoter for the E. coli lac operon
    181..197     +  protein_bind   lac operator: The lac repressor binds to the lac operator to inhibit transcription in E. coli. This inhibition can be relieved by adding lactose or isopropyl-β-D-thiogalactopyranoside (IPTG). lac repressor encoded by lacI
    380..427     -  terminator     T7 terminator: transcription terminator for bacteriophage T7 RNA polymerase
    425..1933    -  ncRNA          SSU rRNA bacteria: Accession: RF00177 - Bacterial small subunit ribosomal RNA
   1937..1955    -  promoter       T7 promoter: promoter for bacteriophage T7 RNA polymerase
   1958..2115    +  CDS            lacZα (fragment): LacZα fragment of β-galactosidase; lacZ fragment
   2124..2187    -  CDS            traJ (fragment): oriT-recognizing protein; traJ
   2220..2329    -  oriT           oriT: incP origin of transfer
   2524..2947    +  rep_origin     f1 ori (sequence partly withheld): f1 bacteriophage origin of replication; arrow indicates direction of (+) strand synthesis
   2960..3259    +  CDS            tnpA (fragment): TN5P_ECOLX - Also known as tnp. Experimental evidence at protein level: Swiss-Prot protein existence level 1. Mediates transposition of transposon Tn5 by a 'cut and paste' mechanism. First, the monomeric transposase binds the 19 bp inverted DNA repeats flanking the transposon. Then, dimerization of the DNA- bound transposase creates a synaptic DNA complex. After nicking of the first DNA strand, excision of the transposon proceeds through a series of intermediates. The transposase then mediates the insertion of the transposon at a new site by strand transfer. The activity of the wild- type tran
   3291..4082    +  CDS            neo: KKA2_KLEPN - Also known as kan, nptII. Experimental evidence at protein level: Swiss-Prot protein existence level 1. Resistance to kanamycin, neomycin, paromomycin, ribostamycin, butirosin and gentamicin B. From Klebsiella pneumoniae.
   4086..4102    +  promoter       AmpR promoter (fragment): bla
   4103..4963    +  CDS            AmpR: β-lactamase; bla; confers resistance to ampicillin, carbenicillin, and related antibiotics
   5134..5722    +  rep_origin     ori: high-copy-number ColE1/pMB1/pBR322/pUC origin of replication
