[The description below was written by a language model from this plasmid's Addgene catalogue record and pLannotate feature annotations shown in this document.]
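Description:
Culex-027 is a high-copy E. coli plasmid built on the pCR2.1-oriT backbone that carries the 16S rRNA gene of the archaeon Culexarchaeum yellowstonense LCB-24-027, inserted by Gibson cloning. It replicates from a ColE1/pUC-type origin and is selected with both ampicillin (β-lactamase) and kanamycin (neo/nptII, flanked upstream by a remnant of the Tn5 transposase gene). The backbone also retains an f1 phage origin, an incP oriT with a traJ fragment that would allow conjugative mobilisation by a helper providing transfer functions, and the usual lac promoter/operator, CAP site and interrupted lacZα of the pCR2.1 cloning region.

The roughly 1.5 kb rRNA insert sits between a T7 promoter and a T7 terminator, so that it can be transcribed to high levels by T7 RNA polymerase in a suitable expression host. The annotation software labels it as a bacterial small-subunit rRNA, which simply reflects a match to the general SSU rRNA family model; the catalogue entry identifies it as archaeal. The associated publication title places the plasmid within a collection of archaeal Clone-FISH cultures, in which E. coli cells expressing a heterologous 16S rRNA serve as target cells for testing and validating oligonucleotide probes for fluorescence in situ hybridization, which is useful for organisms that are not readily available in culture.

The two sequence records differ. The depositor's 5,933 nt map shows the T7 promoter–rRNA–terminator cassette in the forward orientation plus a second, reverse-facing vector T7 promoter downstream. The repository's 5,903 nt sequencing result shows the rRNA and terminator on the opposite strand, driven by a single T7 promoter next to lacZα. The record does not explain this discrepancy.
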