Addgene plasmid #245842: Culex-027
Purpose: Archael (Culexarchaeum yellowstonense LCB-24-027) 16S rRNA expression
Depositing lab: Roland Hatzenpichler. Depositing organization: Montana State University. Publication: A collection of archaeal 16S rRNA Clone-FISH cultures for probe validation in fluorescence in situ hybridization experiments. Van Beek JM, Robles G, Mewalal R, Blaby I, Hatzenpichler R. Microbiol Resour Announc. 2025 Dec 11;14(12):e0113125. doi: 10.1128/mra.01131-25. Epub 2025 Nov 17. PubMed 41247030.
Backbone
  Vector backbone: pcr2.1-oriT
  Vector type: Other
Growth in bacteria
  Bacterial resistance: Ampicillin and Kanamycin, 100 & 50 μg/mL
  Growth temperature: 37°C
  Growth strain: DH5alpha
  Copy number: High Copy
Gene/Insert
  Gene/Insert name: 16S rRNA
  Species: Culexarchaeum yellowstonense LCB-24-027
  Cloning method: Gibson Cloning
  Sequencing primers: 5′ ATTGTAATACGACTCACTATAGGGCGAATT; 3′ CTAGCATAACCCCTTGGGGCCTCTAAACGGGTCTTGAGGGGTTTTTTGTGCATGCTCGAGCGGCCGCCAGTGTGATGG
Resource information
  A portion of this plasmid was derived from a plasmid made by: DOE Joint Genome Institute
Terms and licenses: Academic/Nonprofit Terms; Industry Terms: Not Available to Industry
How to cite: Culex-027 was a gift from Roland Hatzenpichler (Addgene plasmid # 245842 ; http://n2t.net/addgene:245842 ; RRID:Addgene_245842)
